Addgene plasmid #55062: mCherry-ILK-N-17
Purpose: Localization: Focal Adhesions, Excitation: 587, Emission: 610
Depositing lab: Michael Davidson. Depositing organization: Florida State University, Tallahassee.
Backbone
  Vector backbone: mCherry-N1
  Backbone size w/o insert (bp): 4750
  Vector type: Mammalian Expression
  Selectable markers: Neomycin (select with G418)
Growth in bacteria
  Bacterial resistance: Kanamycin, 50 μg/mL
  Growth temperature: 37°C
  Growth strain: DH5alpha
  Copy number: High Copy
Gene/Insert
  Gene/Insert name: ILK (alt name: NM_004517.2)
  Species: H. sapiens (human)
  Entrez Gene: ILK (a.k.a. HEL-S-28, ILK-1, ILK-2, P59, p59ILK)
  Promoter: CMV
  Tag / fusion protein: mCherry (C terminal on backbone)
  Cloning method: Unknown
  Sequencing primers: 5′ CMV-F; 3′ SV40pA-R
Terms and licenses: Academic/Nonprofit Terms; Industry Terms: Not Available to Industry
Depositor comments: . Excitation = 587; Emission = 610
How to cite: mCherry-ILK-N-17 was a gift from Michael Davidson (Addgene plasmid # 55062 ; http://n2t.net/addgene:55062 ; RRID:Addgene_55062)
