[The description below was written by a language model from this plasmid's Addgene catalogue record.]
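Description:
mCherry-ILK-N-17 is a mammalian expression plasmid built on the mCherry-N1 backbone (about 4.75 kb without the insert) that produces human integrin-linked kinase (ILK) fused to the red fluorescent protein mCherry. The ILK coding sequence is placed downstream of the CMV promoter, a strong constitutive promoter in most mammalian cell lines, and upstream of the backbone-encoded mCherry, so the fluorescent protein sits at the C terminus of ILK. The "N-17" in the name probably indicates this N1-style arrangement and the length of the linker between the two proteins, although the record does not spell this out. The 3′ sequencing primer listed implies an SV40 polyadenylation signal following the fusion cassette. The cloning method is recorded as unknown, and no feature table is provided, so other backbone elements such as the origin of replication are not itemised.

The plasmid is maintained in E. coli at high copy number under kanamycin selection, and it carries a neomycin resistance marker that allows G418 selection of stably transfected mammalian cells.

The construct is intended as a fluorescent localization marker for focal adhesions. ILK is a component of integrin-associated adhesion complexes, so the fusion protein concentrates at these structures, letting them be visualised in live or fixed cells by fluorescence microscopy. mCherry's recorded excitation and emission maxima of 587 and 610 nm make it suitable for pairing with green or other spectrally distinct reporters in multicolour imaging.
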