>Addgene plasmid #55062 | mCherry-ILK-N-17 | depositor partial sequence | sequence record 85447 | insert sequence
TGACGTCAGATCCGCTAGCGCTACCGGACTCAGATCTCGAGACCGCCATGGACGACATTTTCACTCAGTG
CCGGGAGGGCAACGCAGTCGCCGTTCGCCTGTGGCTGGACAACACGGAGAACGACCTCAACCAGGGGGAC
GATCATGGCTTCTCCCCCTTGCACTGGGCCTGCCGAGAGGGCCGCTCTGCTGTGGTTGAGATGTTGATCA
TGCGGGGGGCACGGATCAATGTAATGAACCGTGGGGATGACACCCCCCTGCATCTGGCAGCCAGTCATGG
ACACCGTGATATTGTACAGAAGCTATTGCAGTACAAGGCAGACATCAATGCAGTGAATGAACATGGGAAT
GTGCCCCTGCACTATGCCTGTTTTTGGGGCCAAGATCAAGTGGCAGAGGACCTGGTGGCAAATGGGGCCC
TTGTCAGCATCTGTAACAAGTATGGAGAGATGCCTGTGGACAAAGCCAAGGCACCCCTGAGAGAGCTTCT
CCGAGAGCGGGCAGAGAAGATGGGCCAGAATCTCAACCGTATTCCATACAAGGACACATTCTGGAAGGGG
ACCACCCGCACTCGGCCCCGAAATGGAACCCTGAACAAACACTCTGGCATTGACTTCAAACAGCTTAACT
TCCTGACGAAGCTCAACGAGAATCACTCTGGAGAGCTATGGAAGGGCCGCTGGCAGGGCAATGACATTGT
CGTGAAGGTGCTGAAGGTTCGAGACTGGAGTACAAGGAAGAGCAGGGACTTCAATGAAGAGTGTCCCCGG
CTCAGGATTTTCTCGCATCCAAATGTGCTCCCAGTGCTAGGTGCCTGCCAGTCTCCACCTGCTCCTCATC
CTACTCTCATCACACACTGGATGCCATATGGATCCCTCTACAATGTACTACATGAAGGCACCAATTTCGT
CGTGGACCAGAGCCAGGCTGTGAAGTTTGCTTTGGACATGGCAAGGGGCATGGCCTTCCTACACACACTA
GAGCCCCTCATCCCACGACATGCACTCAATAGCCGTAGTGTAATGATTGATGAGGACATGACTGCCCGAA
TTAGCATGGCTGATGTCAAGTTCTCTTTCCAATGTCCTGGTCGCATGTATGCACCTGCCTGGGTAGCCCC
CGAAGCTCTGCAGAAGAAGCCTGAAGACACAAACAGACGCTCAGCAGACATGTGGAGTTTTGCAGTGCTT
CTGTGGGAACTGGTGACACGGGAGGTACCCTTTGCTGACCTCTCCAATATGGAGATTGGAATGAAGGTGG
CATTGGAAGGCCTTCGGCCTACCATCCCACCAGGTATTTCCCCTCATGTGTGTAAGCTCATGAAGATCTG
CATGAATGAAGACCCTGCAAAGCGACCCAAATTTGACATGATTGTGCCTATCCTTGAGAAGATGCAGGAC
AAGGGAATTCTGCAGTCGACGGTACCGCGGGCCCGGGATCCACCGGTCGCCACCATGGTGAGCAAGGGCG
AGGAGGATAACATGGCCATCATCAAGGAGTTCATGCGCTTCAAGGTGCACATGGAGGGCTCCGTGAACGG
CCACGAGTTCGAGATCGAGGGCGAGGGCGAGGGCCGCCCCTACGAGGGCACCCAGACCGCCAAGCTGAAG
GTGACCAAGGGTGGCCCCCTGCCCTTCGCCTGGGACATCCTGTCCCCTCAGTTCATGTACGGCTCCAAGG
CCTACGTGAAGCACCCCGCCGACATCCCCGACTACTTGAAGCTGTCCTTCCCCGAGGGCTTCAAGTGGGA
GCGCGTGATGAACTTCGAGGACGGCGGCGTGGTGACCGTGACCCAGGACTCCTCCCTGCAGGACGGCGAG
TTCATCTACAAGGTGAAGCTGCGCGGCACCAACTTCCCCTCCGACGGCCCCGTAATGCAGAAGAAGACCA
TGGGCTGGGAGGCCTCCTCCGAGCGGATGTACCCCGAGGACGGCGCCCTGAAGGGCGAGATCAAGCAGAG
GCTGAAGCTGAAGGACGGCGGCCACTACGACGCTGAGGTCAAGACCACCTACAAGGCCAAGAAGCCCGTG
CAGCTGCCCGGCGCCTACAACGTCAACATCAAGTTGGACATCACCTCCCACAACGAGGACTACACCATCG
TGGAACAGTACGAACGCGCCGAGGGCCGCCACTCCACCGGCGGCATGGACGAGCTGTACAAGTAAAGCGG
CCGCGACTCTAGATCATAATCAGCCATACCA
