>Addgene plasmid #55062 | mCherry-ILK-N-17 | addgene partial sequence | sequence record 98603 | mCherry-R 5'-TTGGTCACCTTCAGCTTGG-3'
CCTCGATCTCGAACTCGTGGCCGTTCACGGAGCCCTCCATGTGCACCTTGAAGCGCATGAACTCCTTGAT
GATGGCCATGTTATCCTCCTCGCCCTTGCTCACCATGGTGGCGACCGGTGGATCCCGGGCCCGCGGTACC
GTCGACTGCAGAATTCCCTTGTCCTGCATCTTCTCAAGGATAGGCACAATCATGTCAAATTTGGGTCGCT
TTGCAGGGTCTTCATTCATGCAGATCTTCATGAGCTTACACACATGAGGGGAAATACCTGGTGGGATGGT
AGGCCGAAGGCCTTCCAATGCCACCTTCATTCCAATCTCCATATTGGAGAGGTCAGCAAAGGGTACCTCC
CGTGTCACCAGTTCCCACAGAAGCACTGCAAAACTCCACATGTCTGCTGAGCGTCTGTTTGTGTCTTCAG
GCTTCTTCTGCAGAGCTTCGGGGGCTACCCAGGCAGGTGCATACATGCGACCAGGACATTGGAAAGAGAA
CTTGACATCAGCCATGCTAATTCGGGCAGTCATGTCCTCATCAATCATTACACTACGGCTATTGAGTGCA
TGTCGTGGGATGAGGGGCTCTAGTGTGTGTAGGAAGGCCATGCCCCTTGCCATGTCCAAAGCAAACTTCA
CAGCCTGGCTCTGGTCCACGACGAAATTGGTGCCTTCATGTAGTACATTGTAGAGGGATCCATATGGCAT
CCAGTGTGTGATGAGAGTAGGATGAGGAGCAGGTGGAGACTGGCAGGCACCTAGCACTGGGAGCACATTT
GGATGCGAGAA
